>Addgene plasmid #157341 | pD649-HAsp-HAPLN1-COMP5AP-AviTag-9xHis | depositor full sequence | sequence record 303791 | Full Sequence
TTTCAATATTATTGAAGCATTTATCAGGGTTATTGTCTCATGAGCGGATACATATTTGAATGTATTTAGA
AAAATAAACAAATAGGGGTCAGTGTTACAACCAATTAACCAATTCTGAACATTATCGCGAGCCCATTTAT
ACCTGAATATGGCTCATAACACCCCTTGCTCATGACCAAAATCCCTTAACGTGAGTTACGCGCGCGTCGT
TCCACTGAGCGTCAGACCCCGTAGAAAAGATCAAAGGATCTTCTTGAGATCCTTTTTTTCTGCGCGTAAT
CTGCTGCTTGCAAACAAAAAAACCACCGCTACCAGCGGTGGTTTGTTTGCCGGATCAAGAGCTACCAACT
CTTTTTCCGAAGGTAACTGGCTTCAGCAGAGCGCAGATACCAAATACTGTTCTTCTAGTGTAGCCGTAGT
TAGCCCACCACTTCAAGAACTCTGTAGCACCGCCTACATACCTCGCTCTGCTAATCCTGTTACCAGTGGC
TGCTGCCAGTGGCGATAAGTCGTGTCTTACCGGGTTGGACTCAAGACGATAGTTACCGGATAAGGCGCAG
CGGTCGGGCTGAACGGGGGGTTCGTGCACACAGCCCAGCTTGGAGCGAACGACCTACACCGAACTGAGAT
ACCTACAGCGTGAGCTATGAGAAAGCGCCACGCTTCCCGAAGGGAGAAAGGCGGACAGGTATCCGGTAAG
CGGCAGGGTCGGAACAGGAGAGCGCACGAGGGAGCTTCCAGGGGGAAACGCCTGGTATCTTTATAGTCCT
GTCGGGTTTCGCCACCTCTGACTTGAGCGTCGATTTTTGTGATGCTCGTCAGGGGGGCGGAGCCTATGGA
AAAACGCCAGCAACGCGGCCTTTTTACGGTTCCTGGCCTTTTGCTGGCCTTTTGCTCACATGTTCTTTCC
TGCGTTATCCCCTGATTCTGTGGATAACCGTATTACCGCCTTTGAGTGAGCTGATACCGCTCGCCGCAGC
CGAACGACCGAGCGCAGCGAGTCAGTGAGCGAGGAAGCGGAAGGCGAGAGTAGGGAACTGCCAGGCATCA
AACTAAGCAGAAGGCCCCTGACGGATGGCCTTTTTGCGTTTCTACAAACTCTTTCTGTGTTGTAAAACGA
CGGCCAGTCTTAAGCTCGGGCCCCCTGGGCGGTTCTGATAACGAGTAATCGTTAATCCGCAAATAACGTA
AAAACCCGCTTCGGCGGGTTTTTTTATGGGGGGAGTTTAGGGAAAGAGCATTTGTCAGAATATTTAAGGG
CGCCTGTCACTTTGCTTGATATATGAGAATTATTTAACCTTATAAATGAGAAAAAAGCAACGCACTTTAA
ATAAGATACGTTGCTTTTTCGATTGATGAACACCTATAATTAAACTATTCATCTATTATTTATGATTTTT
TGTATATACAATATTTCTAGTTTGTTAAAGAGAATTAAGAAAATAAATCTCGAAAATAATAAAGGGAAAA
TCAGTTTTTGATATCAAAATTATACATGTCAACGATAATACAAAATATAATACAAACTATAAGATGTTAT
CAGTATTTATTATCATTTAGAATAAATTTTGTGTCGCCCTTAATTGTGAGCGGATAACAATTACGAGCTT
CATGCACAGTGGCGTTGACTCAATATTGGCCATTAGCCATATTATTCATTGGTTATATAGCATAAATCAA
TATTGGCTATTGGCCATTGCATACGTTGTATCTATATCATAATATGTACATTTATATTGGCTCATGTCCA
ATATGACCGCCATGTTGGCATTGATTATTGACTAGTTATTAATAGTAATCAATTACGGGGTCATTAGTTC
ATAGCCCATATATGGAGTTCCGCGTTACATAACTTACGGTAAATGGCCCGCCTGGCTGACCGCCCAACGA
CCCCCGCCCATTGACGTCAATAATGACGTATGTTCCCATAGTAACGCCAATAGGGACTTTCCATTGACGT
CAATGGGTGGAGTATTTACGGTAAACTGCCCACTTGGCAGTACATCAAGTGTATCATATGCCAAGTACGC
CCCCTATTGACGTCAATGACGGTAAATGGCCCGCCTGGCATTATGCCCAGTACATGACCTTATGGGACTT
TCCTACTTGGCAGTACATCTACGTATTAGTCATCGCTATTACCATGGTGATGCGGTTTTGGCAGTACATC
AATGGGCGTGGATAGCGGTTTGACTCACGGGGATTTCCAAGTCTCCACCCCATTGACGTCAATGGGAGTT
TGTTTTGGCACCAAAATCAACGGGACTTTCCAAAATGTCGTAACAACTCCGCCCCATTGACGCAAATGGG
CGGTAGGCGTGTACGGTGGGAGGTCTATATAAGCAGAGCTCGTTTAGTGAACCGTCAGATCGCCTGGAGA
CGCCATCCACGCTGTTTTGACCTCCATAGAAGACACCGGGACCGATCCAGCCTCCGCGGCCGGGAACGGT
GCATTGGAACGCGGATTCCCCGTGCCAAGAGTGACGTAAGTACCGCCTATAGAGTCTATAGGCCCACCCC
CTTGGCTTCGTTAGAACGCGGCTACAATTAATACATAACCTTATGTATCATACACATACGATTTAGGTGA
CACTATAGAATAACATCCACTTTGCCTTTCTCTCCACAGGTGTCCACTCCCAGGTCCAACTGCACCTCGG
TTCTATCGAAAACGCGCCTGCTAGCGCCACCATGAAGACCATCATTGCCCTGAGCTACATCTTCTGCCTG
GTGTTCGCTGCGGCCGCCGATCACCTGAGCGATAATTACACCCTGGACCACGACCGGGCAATCCACATTC
AGGCCGAGAATGGCCCTCATCTGCTGGTGGAAGCCGAGCAGGCCAAGGTGTTCTCTCACAGAGGCGGCAA
TGTGACCCTGCCTTGCAAGTTCTACAGAGATCCTACCGCCTTCGGCAGCGGCATCCACAAGATCAGAATC
AAGTGGACCAAGCTGACCAGCGACTACCTGAAAGAGGTGGACGTTTTCGTCAGCATGGGCTACCACAAGA
AAACCTACGGCGGCTACCAGGGCAGAGTGTTTCTGAAAGGCGGCAGCGATTCTGACGCCAGCCTGGTCAT
TACCGATCTGACCCTGGAAGATTACGGCCGGTACAAGTGCGAAGTGATCGAGGGCCTCGAGGACGATACA
GTGGTGGTGGCTCTGGATCTGCAAGGCGTGGTGTTCCCCTACTTTCCCAGACTGGGCAGATACAACCTGA
ACTTCCACGAGGCCCAGCAGGCTTGTCTGGATCAGGATGCCGTGATCGCCAGCTTCGATCAGCTGTACGA
TGCTTGGAGAGGCGGCCTGGATTGGTGTAATGCCGGATGGCTGTCTGACGGCAGCGTGCAGTATCCCATC
ACCAAGCCTAGAGAACCCTGTGGCGGACAGAATACCGTGCCTGGCGTGCGGAATTACGGCTTCTGGGACA
AAGACAAGAGCCGCTACGACGTGTTCTGCTTCACCAGCAACTTCAACGGCCGGTTCTACTACCTGATTCA
CCCCACAAAGCTGACCTACGATGAGGCCGTGCAGGCCTGTCTGAATGATGGCGCCCAGATTGCCAAAGTG
GGCCAGATTTTCGCCGCCTGGAAAATCCTGGGCTACGATAGATGTGATGCAGGCTGGCTGGCCGATGGCT
CTGTGCGGTATCCTATCAGCCGGCCTAGAAGAAGATGTAGCCCTACAGAGGCCGCCGTCAGATTCGTGGG
CTTCCCCGATAAGAAGCACAAGCTGTACGGCGTGTACTGCTTTCGGGCCTACAATGGCGCGCCGGAAGAT
CAAGTTGATCCAAGATTGATTGATGGCAAGGGCGGATCTCTGGAGGTGCTGTTCCAGGGACCAGGCGGAA
GCGGCAATCCCGGCGGCGATCTGGCCCCCCAGATGCTGCGCGAGCTGCAGGAGACCAATGCCGCCCTGCA
GGACGTGCGCGAGCTGCTGCGCCACCGCGTGAAGGAGATCACCTTCCTGAAGAACACCGTGATGGAGTGC
GACGCCTGCGGTATGCAGCCCTCTAGAGGCTCCGGCTCCATCATCCCAGTTGAGGAGGAGAACCCGGACT
TCTGGAACCGCGAGGCAGCCGAGGCCCTGGGTGCCGCCAAGAAGCTGCAGCCTGCACAGACAGCCGCCAA
GAACCTCATCATCTTCCTGGGCGATGGGATGGGGGTGTCTACGGTGACAGCTGCCAGGATCCTAAAAGGG
CAGAAGAAGGACAAACTGGGGCCTGAGATACCCCTGGCCATGGACCGCTTCCCATATGTGGCTCTGTCCA
AGACATACAATGTAGACAAACATGTGCCAGACAGTGGAGCCACAGCCACGGCCTACCTGTGCGGGGTCAA
GGGCAACTTCCAGACCATTGGCTTGAGTGCAGCCGCCCGCTTTAACCAGTGCAACACGACACGCGGCAAC
GAGGTCATCTCCGTGATGAATCGGGCCAAGAAAGCAGGGAAGTCAGTGGGAGTGGTAACCACCACACGAG
TGCAGCACGCCTCGCCAGCCGGCACCTACGCCCACACGGTGAACCGCAACTGGTACTCGGACGCCGACGT
GCCTGCCTCGGCCCGCCAGGAGGGGTGCCAGGACATCGCTACGCAGCTCATCTCCAACATGGACATTGAC
GTGATCCTAGGTGGAGGCCGAAAGTACATGTTTCGCATGGGAACCCCAGACCCTGAGTACCCAGATGACT
ACAGCCAAGGTGGGACCAGGCTGGACGGGAAGAATCTGGTGCAGGAATGGCTGGCGAAGCGCCAGGGTGC
CCGGTATGTGTGGAACCGCACTGAGCTCATGCAGGCTTCCCTGGACCCGTCTGTGACCCATCTCATGGGT
CTCTTTGAGCCTGGAGACATGAAATACGAGATCCACCGAGACTCCACACTGGACCCCTCCCTGATGGAGA
TGACAGAGGCTGCCCTGCGCCTGCTGAGCAGGAACCCCCGCGGCTTCTTCCTCTTCGTGGAGGGTGGTCG
CATCGACCATGGTCATCATGAAAGCAGGGCTTACCGGGCACTGACTGAGACGATCATGTTCGACGACGCC
ATTGAGAGGGCGGGCCAGCTCACCAGCGAGGAGGACACGCTGAGCCTCGTCACTGCCGACCACTCCCACG
TCTTCTCCTTCGGAGGCTACCCCCTGCGAGGGAGCTCCATCTTCGGGCTGGCCCCTGGCAAGGCCCGGGA
CAGGAAGGCCTACACGGTCCTCCTATACGGAAACGGTCCAGGCTATGTGCTCAAGGACGGCGCCCGGCCG
GATGTTACCGAGAGCGAGAGCGGGAGCCCCGAGTATCGGCAGCAGTCAGCAGTGCCCCTGGACGAAGAGA
CCCACGCAGGCGAGGACGTGGCGGTGTTCGCGCGCGGCCCGCAGGCGCACCTGGTTCACGGCGTGCAGGA
GCAGACCTTCATAGCGCACGTCATGGCCTTCGCCGCCTGCCTGGAGCCCTACACCGCCTGCGACCTGGCG
CCCCCCGCCGGCACCACCGACGCCGCGCACCCGGGTGGCGGAGGACTGAACGACATCTTCGAGGCTCAGA
AAATCGAATGGCACGAACATCACCATCACCATCACCATCACCATTAAGGCCGGCCTGTAGTCACTGGCAC
AACGCGTTACCCGGTAAGCCAATCGGGTATACACGGTCGTCATACTGCAGACAGGGTTCTTCTACTTTGC
AAGATAGTCTTGAGTAGTAAAATAAATAGATAGAGAAAATCAGCCTCGACTGTGCCTTCTAGTTGCCAGC
CATCTGTTGTTTGCCCCTCCCCCGTGCCTTCCTTGACCCTGGAAGGTGCCACTCCCACTGTCCTTTCCTA
ATAAAATGAGGAAATTGCATCACAACACTCAACCCTATCTCGGTCTATTCTTTTGATTTATAAGGGATTT
TGCCGATTTCGGCCTATTGGTTAAAAAATGAGCTGATTTAACAAAAATTTAACGCGAATTAATTCTGTGG
AATGTGTGTCAGTTAGGGTGTGGAAAGTCCCCAGGCTCCCCAGCAGGCAGAAGTATGCAAAGCATGCATC
TCAATTAGTCAGCAACCAGGTGTGGAAAGTCCCCAGGCTCCCCAGCAGGCAGAAGTATGCAAAGCATGCA
TCTCAATTAGTCAGCAACCATAGTCCCGCCCCTAACTCCGCCCATCCCGCCCCTAACTCCGCCCAGTTCC
GCCCATTCTCCGCCCCATGGCTGACTAATTTTTTTTATTTATGCAGAGGCCGAGGCCGCCTCTGCCTCTG
AGCTATTCCAGAAGTAGTGAGGAGGCTTTTTTGGAGGCCTAGGCTTTTGCAAAAAGCTCCCGGGAGCTTG
TATATCCATTTTCGGATCTGATCAGCACGTGTTGACAATTAATCATCGGCATAGTATATCGGCATAGTAT
AATACGACAAGGTGAGGAACTAAACCATGACCGAGTACAAGCCCACGGTGCGCCTCGCCACCCGCGACGA
CGTCCCCAGGGCCGTACGCACCCTCGCCGCCGCGTTCGCCGACTACCCCGCCACGCGCCACACCGTCGAT
CCGGACCGCCACATCGAGCGGGTCACCGAGCTGCAAGAACTCTTCCTCACGCGCGTCGGGCTCGACATCG
GCAAGGTGTGGGTCGCGGACGACGGCGCCGCGGTGGCGGTCTGGACCACGCCGGAGAGCGTCGAAGCGGG
GGCGGTGTTCGCCGAGATCGGCCCGCGCATGGCCGAGTTGAGCGGTTCCCGGCTGGCCGCGCAGCAACAG
ATGGAAGGCCTCCTGGCGCCGCACCGGCCCAAGGAGCCCGCGTGGTTCCTGGCCACCGTCGGCGTCTCGC
CCGACCACCAGGGCAAGGGTCTGGGCAGCGCCGTCGTGCTCCCCGGAGTGGAGGCGGCCGAGCGCGCCGG
GGTGCCCGCCTTCCTGGAGACATCCGCGCCCCGCAACCTCCCCTTCTACGAGCGGCTCGGCTTCACCGTC
ACCGCCGACGTCGAGGTGCCCGAAGGACCGCGCACCTGGTGCATGACCCGCAAGCCCGGTGCCTGACACG
TGCTACGAGATTTCGATTCCACCGCCGCCTTCTATGAAAGGTTGGGCTTCGGAATCGTTTTCCGGGACGC
CGGCTGGATGATCCTCCAGCGCGGGGATCTCATGCTGGAGTTCTTCGCCCACCCCAACTTGTTTATTGCA
GCTTATAATGGTTACAAATAAAGCAATAGCATCACAAATTTCACAAATAAAGCATTTTTTTCACTGCATT
CTAGTTGTGGTTTGTCCAAACTCATCAATGTATCTTATCATGTCTGTATACCGTCGACCTCTAGCTAGAG
CTTGGCGTAATCATGGTCATTACCAATGCTTAATCAGTGAGGCACCTATCTCAGCGATCTGTCTATTTCG
TTCATCCATAGTTGCCTGACTCCCCGTCGTGTAGATAACTACGATACGGGAGGGCTTACCATCTGGCCCC
AGCGCTGCGATGATACCGCGAGAACCACGCTCACCGGCTCCGGATTTATCAGCAATAAACCAGCCAGCCG
GAAGGGCCGAGCGCAGAAGTGGTCCTGCAACTTTATCCGCCTCCATCCAGTCTATTAATTGTTGCCGGGA
AGCTAGAGTAAGTAGTTCGCCAGTTAATAGTTTGCGCAACGTTGTTGCCATCGCTACAGGCATCGTGGTG
TCACGCTCGTCGTTTGGTATGGCTTCATTCAGCTCCGGTTCCCAACGATCAAGGCGAGTTACATGATCCC
CCATGTTGTGCAAAAAAGCGGTTAGCTCCTTCGGTCCTCCGATCGTTGTCAGAAGTAAGTTGGCCGCAGT
GTTATCACTCATGGTTATGGCAGCACTGCATAATTCTCTTACTGTCATGCCATCCGTAAGATGCTTTTCT
GTGACTGGTGAGTACTCAACCAAGTCATTCTGAGAATAGTGTATGCGGCGACCGAGTTGCTCTTGCCCGG
CGTCAATACGGGATAATACCGCGCCACATAGCAGAACTTTAAAAGTGCTCATCATTGGAAAACGTTCTTC
GGGGCGAAAACTCTCAAGGATCTTACCGCTGTTGAGATCCAGTTCGATGTAACCCACTCGTGCACCCAAC
TGATCTTCAGCATCTTTTACTTTCACCAGCGTTTCTGGGTGAGCAAAAACAGGAAGGCAAAATGCCGCAA
AAAAGGGAATAAGGGCGACACGGAAATGTTGAATACTCATATTCTTCCTT
Features (pLannotate 1.2.2; 24 found; start..end, strand, type, name):
    119..143     -  CDS            KanR (fragment): aminoglycoside phosphotransferase; aph(3')-Ia; confers resistance to kanamycin
    254..842     +  rep_origin     ori: high-copy-number ColE1/pMB1/pBR322/pUC origin of replication
   1067..1084    +  terminator     rrnB T2 terminator (fragment): transcription terminator T2 from the E. coli rrnB gene
   1109..1128    -  CDS            lacZα (fragment): LacZα fragment of β-galactosidase; lacZ fragment
   1584..1600    +  protein_bind   lac operator: The lac repressor binds to the lac operator to inhibit transcription in E. coli. This inhibition can be relieved by adding lactose or isopropyl-β-D-thiogalactopyranoside (IPTG). lac repressor encoded by lacI
   1843..2146    +  enhancer       CMV enhancer: human cytomegalovirus immediate early enhancer
   2147..2350    +  promoter       CMV promoter: human cytomegalovirus (CMV) immediate early promoter
   2486..2529    +  intron         CMV intron (fragment): modified intron A from human cytomegalovirus
   2581..2599    +  promoter       SP6 promoter: promoter for bacteriophage SP6 RNA polymerase
   2603..2640    +  CDS            IgH signal sequence (fragment): signal sequence from the mouse immunoglobulin heavy chain variable region
   2728..3765    +  CDS            Hapln1: HPLN1_RAT - Also known as Crtl1. Experimental evidence at protein level: Swiss-Prot protein existence level 1. Stabilizes the aggregates of proteoglycan monomers with hyaluronic acid in the extracellular cartilage matrix. From Rattus norvegicus (Rat).
   3862..4041    +  CDS            Comp (fragment): COMP_RAT - Experimental evidence at protein level: Swiss-Prot protein existence level 1. May play a role in the structural integrity of cartilage via its interaction with other extracellular matrix proteins such as the collagens and fibronectin. Can mediate the interaction of chondrocytes with the cartilage extracellular matrix through interaction with cell surface integrin receptors. Could play a role in the pathogenesis of osteoarthritis. Potent suppressor of apoptosis in both primary chondrocytes and transformed cells. Suppresses apoptosis by blocking the activation of caspase-3 and by indu
   4029..5481    +  CDS            SEAP (fragment): secreted alkaline phosphatase from human placenta The natural enzyme has a C-terminal transmembrane sequence that is replaced by a GPI anchor.
   5506..5547    +  CDS            AviTag™ (fragment): peptide tag that allows for enzymatic biotinylation
   5551..5574    +  CDS            8xHis: 8xHis affinity tag
   5720..5831    +  polyA_signal   bGH poly(A) signal: bovine growth hormone polyadenylation signal
   5832..5940    +  rep_origin     f1 ori (fragment): f1 bacteriophage origin of replication; arrow indicates direction of (+) strand synthesis
   5954..6283    +  promoter       SV40 promoter: SV40 enhancer and early promoter
   6331..6378    +  promoter       EM7 promoter: synthetic bacterial promoter&nbsp
   6397..6996    +  CDS            PuroR (fragment): puromycin N-acetyltransferase; pac from Streptomyces; confers resistance to puromycin
   7006..7131    +  CDS            ble (fragment): BLE_KLEPN - Experimental evidence at protein level: Swiss-Prot protein existence level 1. Binding protein with a strong affinity to the bleomycin family of antibiotics. Binds to CL990; an antimitotic-antibiotic compound. From Klebsiella pneumoniae.
   7126..7247    +  polyA_signal   SV40 poly(A) signal: SV40 polyadenylation signal
   7300..8160    -  CDS            AmpR: β-lactamase; bla; confers resistance to ampicillin, carbenicillin, and related antibiotics
   8163..89      -  promoter       AmpR promoter (fragment) (across the origin): bla
