[The description below was written by a language model from this plasmid's Addgene catalogue record and pLannotate feature annotations shown in this document.]
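Description:
pD649-HAsp-HAPLN1-COMP5AP-AviTag-9xHis is a mammalian expression plasmid built on the pD649 backbone for producing a secreted, multimerised fusion of human HAPLN1 (hyaluronan and proteoglycan link protein 1, also called CRTL1). It is propagated in E. coli as a high-copy plasmid through a ColE1/pUC-type origin and selected with ampicillin via the β-lactamase gene. The annotated sequence also carries an SV40 early/EM7 promoter cassette driving a puromycin N-acetyltransferase coding region with an SV40 polyadenylation signal, which could support selection in mammalian cells, although the record does not describe such use. Short fragments annotated as KanR, lacZα, ble and f1 ori appear to be backbone remnants.

Expression is driven by the CMV enhancer and promoter, followed by a partial CMV intron and an SP6 promoter that also allows in vitro transcription. A leader sequence sits upstream of the insert; the plasmid name calls it "HAsp", while the automated annotation matches it partially to an immunoglobulin heavy-chain signal sequence. The HAPLN1 insert, about 1 kb, lies between retained NotI and AscI sites. The annotation tool labels it by its rat homologue, but the catalogue states the species as human. Downstream and in frame are a fragment of cartilage oligomeric matrix protein, whose coiled coil pentamerises the fusion, then placental alkaline phosphatase as an enzymatic reporter, an AviTag for site-specific biotinylation, and a polyhistidine tag for purification (named 9xHis, annotated as 8xHis). A bGH polyadenylation signal ends the unit.

The construct belongs to a collection made for mapping extracellular protein–protein interactions among human IgSF cell-surface proteins, where high-avidity pentameric AP fusions would suit use as detectable binding reagents. The depositor notes that some plasmids in the set may carry an IS4-like transposase insertion upstream of the CMV promoter; none is annotated here.
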