Addgene plasmid #157341: pD649-HAsp-HAPLN1-COMP5AP-AviTag-9xHis
Purpose: Mammalian expression of secreted protein fused to COMP5AP-AviTag-9xHis.
Depositing lab: Chris Garcia. Depositing organization: Stanford University. Publication: A Human IgSF Cell-Surface Interactome Reveals a Complex Network of Protein-Protein Interactions. Wojtowicz WM, Vielmetter J, Fernandes RA, Siepe DH, Eastman CL, Chisholm GB, Cox S, Klock H, Anderson PW, Rue SM, Miller JJ, Glaser SM, Bragstad ML, Vance J, Lam AW, Lesley SA, Zinn K, Garcia KC. Cell. 2020 Aug 20;182(4):1027-1043.e17. doi: 10.1016/j.cell.2020.07.025. PubMed 32822567.
Backbone
  Vector backbone: pD649
  Backbone size w/o insert (bp): 7153
  Vector type: Mammalian Expression
Growth in bacteria
  Bacterial resistance: Ampicillin, 100 μg/mL
  Growth temperature: 37°C
  Growth strain: DH5alpha
  Copy number: High Copy
Gene/Insert
  Gene/Insert name: HAPLN1 (alt name: HPLN1)
  Species: H. sapiens (human)
  Insert size (bp): 1017
  Entrez Gene: HAPLN1 (a.k.a. CRT1, CRTL1)
  Promoter: CMV/SP6
  Tag / fusion protein: COMP5AP-AviTag-9xHis (C terminal on backbone)
  Cloning method: Restriction Enzyme; 5′ cloning site GCGGCCGC (not destroyed); 3′ cloning site GGCGCGCC (not destroyed)
  Sequencing primers: 5′ ATTTAGGTGACACTATAG; 3′ CGTCGCACTCCATCACGGTG
Resource information
  A portion of this plasmid was derived from a plasmid made by: synthesis by ThermoFisher
Terms and licenses: Academic/Nonprofit Terms; Industry Terms: Not Available to Industry
Depositor comments: Some plasmids in this collection may have an IS4-like element ISVsa5 family transposase upstream of the CMV promoter.
How to cite: pD649-HAsp-HAPLN1-COMP5AP-AviTag-9xHis was a gift from Chris Garcia (Addgene plasmid # 157341 ; http://n2t.net/addgene:157341 ; RRID:Addgene_157341)
