>Addgene plasmid #157341 | pD649-HAsp-HAPLN1-COMP5AP-AviTag-9xHis | depositor partial sequence | sequence record 303792 | insert (secreted protein)
GATCACCTGAGCGATAATTACACCCTGGACCACGACCGGGCAATCCACATTCAGGCCGAGAATGGCCCTC
ATCTGCTGGTGGAAGCCGAGCAGGCCAAGGTGTTCTCTCACAGAGGCGGCAATGTGACCCTGCCTTGCAA
GTTCTACAGAGATCCTACCGCCTTCGGCAGCGGCATCCACAAGATCAGAATCAAGTGGACCAAGCTGACC
AGCGACTACCTGAAAGAGGTGGACGTTTTCGTCAGCATGGGCTACCACAAGAAAACCTACGGCGGCTACC
AGGGCAGAGTGTTTCTGAAAGGCGGCAGCGATTCTGACGCCAGCCTGGTCATTACCGATCTGACCCTGGA
AGATTACGGCCGGTACAAGTGCGAAGTGATCGAGGGCCTCGAGGACGATACAGTGGTGGTGGCTCTGGAT
CTGCAAGGCGTGGTGTTCCCCTACTTTCCCAGACTGGGCAGATACAACCTGAACTTCCACGAGGCCCAGC
AGGCTTGTCTGGATCAGGATGCCGTGATCGCCAGCTTCGATCAGCTGTACGATGCTTGGAGAGGCGGCCT
GGATTGGTGTAATGCCGGATGGCTGTCTGACGGCAGCGTGCAGTATCCCATCACCAAGCCTAGAGAACCC
TGTGGCGGACAGAATACCGTGCCTGGCGTGCGGAATTACGGCTTCTGGGACAAAGACAAGAGCCGCTACG
ACGTGTTCTGCTTCACCAGCAACTTCAACGGCCGGTTCTACTACCTGATTCACCCCACAAAGCTGACCTA
CGATGAGGCCGTGCAGGCCTGTCTGAATGATGGCGCCCAGATTGCCAAAGTGGGCCAGATTTTCGCCGCC
TGGAAAATCCTGGGCTACGATAGATGTGATGCAGGCTGGCTGGCCGATGGCTCTGTGCGGTATCCTATCA
GCCGGCCTAGAAGAAGATGTAGCCCTACAGAGGCCGCCGTCAGATTCGTGGGCTTCCCCGATAAGAAGCA
CAAGCTGTACGGCGTGTACTGCTTTCGGGCCTACAAT
